Addgene plasmid #158078: pcDNA3.1 SARS-CoV-2 M
Purpose: Expresses SARS-CoV-2 membrane protein in mammalian cells
Depositing lab: Jeremy Luban. Publication: Structural and Functional Analysis of the D614G SARS-CoV-2 Spike Protein Variant. Yurkovetskiy L, Wang X, Pascal KE, Tomkins-Tinch C, Nyalile TP, Wang Y, Baum A, Diehl WE, Dauphin A, Carbone C, Veinotte K, Egri SB, Schaffner SF, Lemieux JE, Munro JB, Rafique A, Barve A, Sabeti PC, Kyratsous CA, Dudkina NV, Shen K, Luban J. Cell. 2020 Sep 15. pii: S0092-8674(20)31229-0. doi: 10.1016/j.cell.2020.09.032. PubMed 32991842.
Backbone
  Vector backbone: pcDNA3.1
  Vector type: Mammalian Expression
  Selectable markers: Neomycin (select with G418)
Growth in bacteria
  Bacterial resistance: Ampicillin, 100 μg/mL
  Growth temperature: 30°C
  Growth strain: DH5alpha
  Copy number: High Copy
Gene/Insert
  Gene/Insert name: SARS-CoV-2 matrix
  Entrez Gene: M (a.k.a. GU280_gp05)
Terms and licenses: Academic/Nonprofit Terms; Industry Terms: Not Available to Industry
How to cite: pcDNA3.1 SARS-CoV-2 M was a gift from Jeremy Luban (Addgene plasmid # 158078 ; http://n2t.net/addgene:158078 ; RRID:Addgene_158078)
