[The description below was written by a language model from this plasmid's Addgene catalogue record and pLannotate feature annotations shown in this document.]
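Description:
pcDNA3.1 SARS-CoV-2 M is a mammalian expression plasmid of about 6.1 kb, built on the pcDNA3.1 backbone, that expresses the membrane (M, also called matrix) protein of SARS-CoV-2 in transfected cells. In bacteria it is maintained as a high-copy plasmid through a ColE1/pUC-type origin and selected with ampicillin via the β-lactamase gene and its own promoter. An f1 phage origin is also present, a standard backbone element that permits single-stranded DNA production. For selection in mammalian cells, an SV40 enhancer/early promoter drives the neomycin phosphotransferase gene, followed by an SV40 polyadenylation signal, allowing G418 selection of stable transfectants.

The expression cassette consists of the human cytomegalovirus immediate-early enhancer and promoter, the M coding sequence, and the bovine growth hormone polyadenylation signal, an arrangement that gives strong constitutive transcription in most mammalian cell lines. A T7 promoter lies between the CMV promoter and the insert and can be used for in vitro transcription or as a sequencing primer site. The annotated coding sequence matches the SARS-CoV-2 M protein, and the feature table lists no epitope tag or reporter fused to it. M is a viral envelope component central to virion morphogenesis and assembly through its interactions with other viral proteins, and it influences spike localization at the budding site. Several short annotations (an HIV-1 LTR fragment, a ble fragment, lac promoter/operator and lacI remnants, a bom fragment) appear to be backbone remnants or partial sequence matches rather than functional parts. The record states only that the plasmid is for expressing M in mammalian cells. It was deposited in connection with a study of the D614G spike variant, but its specific role in that work is not described.
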