Features (pLannotate 1.2.2; 20 found; start..end, strand, type, name):
     28..80      -  misc_feature   bom (fragment): basis of mobility region from pBR322
    235..614     +  enhancer       CMV enhancer: human cytomegalovirus immediate early enhancer
    615..818     +  promoter       CMV promoter: human cytomegalovirus (CMV) immediate early promoter
    814..847     +  LTR            5' LTR (truncated) (fragment): truncated 5' long terminal repeat (LTR) from HIV-1
    863..881     +  promoter       T7 promoter: promoter for bacteriophage T7 RNA polymerase
    927..1592    +  CDS            VME1_SARS2: Experimental evidence at protein level: Swiss-Prot protein existence level 1. Component of the viral envelope that plays a central role in virus morphogenesis and assembly via its interactions with other viral proteins (By similarity). Regulates the localization of S protein at cis-Golgi, the place of virus budding (PubMed:33229438). May act by binding cytoplasmic c-terminus of S (PubMed:33229438). From Severe acute respiratory syndrome coronavirus 2 (2019-nCoV) (SARS-CoV-2).
   1669..1893    +  polyA_signal   bGH poly(A) signal: bovine growth hormone polyadenylation signal
   1897..1918    +  promoter       SV40 promoter (fragment): SV40 enhancer and early promoter
   1939..2367    +  rep_origin     f1 ori (sequence partly withheld): f1 bacteriophage origin of replication; arrow indicates direction of (+) strand synthesis
   2381..2710    +  promoter       SV40 promoter: SV40 enhancer and early promoter
   2777..3568    +  CDS            neo: KKA2_KLEPN - Also known as kan, nptII. Experimental evidence at protein level: Swiss-Prot protein existence level 1. Resistance to kanamycin, neomycin, paromomycin, ribostamycin, butirosin and gentamicin B. From Klebsiella pneumoniae.
   3592..3750    +  CDS            ble (fragment): BLE_KLEPN - Experimental evidence at protein level: Swiss-Prot protein existence level 1. Binding protein with a strong affinity to the bleomycin family of antibiotics. Binds to CL990; an antimitotic-antibiotic compound. From Klebsiella pneumoniae.
   3745..3866    +  polyA_signal   SV40 poly(A) signal: SV40 polyadenylation signal
   3939..3955    -  protein_bind   lac operator: The lac repressor binds to the lac operator to inhibit transcription in E. coli. This inhibition can be relieved by adding lactose or isopropyl-β-D-thiogalactopyranoside (IPTG). lac repressor encoded by lacI
   3963..3993    -  promoter       lac promoter: promoter for the E. coli lac operon
   4008..4029    -  protein_bind   CAP binding site: CAP binding activates transcription in the presence of cAMP. E. coli catabolite activator protein
   4042..4134    -  CDS            lacI (fragment): lac repressor; lacI; The lac repressor binds to the lac operator to inhibit transcription in E. coli. This inhibition can be relieved by adding lactose or isopropyl-β-D-thiogalactopyranoside (IPTG).
   4317..4905    -  rep_origin     ori: high-copy-number ColE1/pMB1/pBR322/pUC origin of replication
   5076..5936    -  CDS            AmpR: β-lactamase; bla; confers resistance to ampicillin, carbenicillin, and related antibiotics
   5937..6041    -  promoter       AmpR promoter: bla
>Addgene plasmid #158078 | pcDNA3.1 SARS-CoV-2 M | addgene full sequence | sequence record 314537 | Addgene NGS Result
GACGGATCGGGAGATCTCCCGATCCCCTATGGTGCACTCTCAGTACAATCTGCTCTGATGCCGCATAGTT
AAGCCAGTATCTGCTCCCTGCTTGTGTGTTGGAGGTCGCTGAGTAGTGCGCGAGCAAAATTTAAGCTACA
ACAAGGCAAGGCTTGACCGACAATTGCATGAAGAATCTGCTTAGGGTTAGGCGTTTTGCGCTGCTTCGCG
ATGTACGGGCCAGATATACGCGTTGACATTGATTATTGACTAGTTATTAATAGTAATCAATTACGGGGTC
ATTAGTTCATAGCCCATATATGGAGTTCCGCGTTACATAACTTACGGTAAATGGCCCGCCTGGCTGACCG
CCCAACGACCCCCGCCCATTGACGTCAATAATGACGTATGTTCCCATAGTAACGCCAATAGGGACTTTCC
ATTGACGTCAATGGGTGGAGTATTTACGGTAAACTGCCCACTTGGCAGTACATCAAGTGTATCATATGCC
AAGTACGCCCCCTATTGACGTCAATGACGGTAAATGGCCCGCCTGGCATTATGCCCAGTACATGACCTTA
TGGGACTTTCCTACTTGGCAGTACATCTACGTATTAGTCATCGCTATTACCATGGTGATGCGGTTTTGGC
AGTACATCAATGGGCGTGGATAGCGGTTTGACTCACGGGGATTTCCAAGTCTCCACCCCATTGACGTCAA
TGGGAGTTTGTTTTGGCACCAAAATCAACGGGACTTTCCAAAATGTCGTAACAACTCCGCCCCATTGACG
CAAATGGGCGGTAGGCGTGTACGGTGGGAGGTCTATATAAGCAGAGCTCTCTGGCTAACTAGAGAACCCA
CTGCTTACTGGCTTATCGAAATTAATACGACTCACTATAGGGAGACCCAAGCTGGCTAGCGTTTAAACGG
GCCCTCTAGAGCCACCATGGCGGATTCTAATGGAACGATTACAGTCGAAGAACTTAAAAAACTGCTTGAA
CAATGGAACCTGGTGATAGGCTTCCTGTTTCTGACTTGGATCTGTCTTCTGCAGTTTGCTTATGCGAATC
GGAATCGGTTTTTGTACATCATAAAACTGATCTTTTTGTGGTTGCTTTGGCCTGTTACACTCGCTTGTTT
TGTATTGGCGGCAGTCTACAGGATAAATTGGATCACAGGGGGTATTGCAATAGCAATGGCTTGTTTGGTC
GGCCTCATGTGGCTTTCCTATTTCATCGCCAGTTTTAGATTGTTTGCACGGACGCGGAGTATGTGGTCCT
TCAACCCCGAGACAAATATACTCCTTAACGTCCCGCTCCACGGAACAATTCTTACCCGACCTCTTCTGGA
GAGCGAGCTGGTAATTGGAGCAGTCATCCTGAGAGGGCATCTCAGGATAGCCGGGCACCATTTGGGGAGG
TGCGACATTAAGGATCTTCCGAAAGAAATCACTGTAGCCACAAGCCGCACATTGAGCTATTACAAATTGG
GGGCCTCACAGCGCGTTGCAGGGGATTCCGGCTTTGCAGCCTACTCACGGTACAGGATTGGGAACTACAA
GCTCAACACCGATCATTCTAGCAGTTCAGATAATATCGCCCTCCTCGTGCAATGAGAATTCCACCACACT
GGACTAGTGGATCCGAGCTCGGTACCAAGCTTAAGTTTAAACCGCTGATCAGCCTCGACTGTGCCTTCTA
GTTGCCAGCCATCTGTTGTTTGCCCCTCCCCCGTGCCTTCCTTGACCCTGGAAGGTGCCACTCCCACTGT
CCTTTCCTAATAAAATGAGGAAATTGCATCGCATTGTCTGAGTAGGTGTCATTCTATTCTGGGGGGTGGG
GTGGGGCAGGACAGCAAGGGGGAGGATTGGGAAGACAATAGCAGGCATGCTGGGGATGCGGTGGGCTCTA
TGGCTTCTGAGGCGGAAAGAACCAGCTGGGGCTCTAGGGGGTATCCCC
[124 nt withheld, positions 1939-2062]
C
[91 nt withheld, positions 2064-2154]
A
[49 nt withheld, positions 2156-2204]
CCTTTGACGTTGGAGTCCACGTTCTTT
[37 nt withheld, positions 2232-2268]
ACCCTATCTCGGTCTATTCTTTTGATTTATAAGGGATTTTGCCGATTTCGGCCTATTGGTTAAAAAATGA
GCTGATTTAACAAAAATTTAACGCGAATTAATTCTGTGGAATGTGTGTCAGTTAGGGTGTGGAAAGTCCC
CAGGCTCCCCAGCAGGCAGAAGTATGCAAAGCATGCATCTCAATTAGTCAGCAACCAGGTGTGGAAAGTC
CCCAGGCTCCCCAGCAGGCAGAAGTATGCAAAGCATGCATCTCAATTAGTCAGCAACCATAGTCCCGCCC
CTAACTCCGCCCATCCCGCCCCTAACTCCGCCCAGTTCCGCCCATTCTCCGCCCCATGGCTGACTAATTT
TTTTTATTTATGCAGAGGCCGAGGCCGCCTCTGCCTCTGAGCTATTCCAGAAGTAGTGAGGAGGCTTTTT
TGGAGGCCTAGGCTTTTGCAAAAAGCTCCCGGGAGCTTGTATATCCATTTTCGGATCTGATCAAGAGACA
GGATGAGGATCGTTTCGCATGATTGAACAAGATGGATTGCACGCAGGTTCTCCGGCCGCTTGGGTGGAGA
GGCTATTCGGCTATGACTGGGCACAACAGACAATCGGCTGCTCTGATGCCGCCGTGTTCCGGCTGTCAGC
GCAGGGGCGCCCGGTTCTTTTTGTCAAGACCGACCTGTCCGGTGCCCTGAATGAACTGCAGGACGAGGCA
GCGCGGCTATCGTGGCTGGCCACGACGGGCGTTCCTTGCGCAGCTGTGCTCGACGTTGTCACTGAAGCGG
GAAGGGACTGGCTGCTATTGGGCGAAGTGCCGGGGCAGGATCTCCTGTCATCTCACCTTGCTCCTGCCGA
GAAAGTATCCATCATGGCTGATGCAATGCGGCGGCTGCATACGCTTGATCCGGCTACCTGCCCATTCGAC
CACCAAGCGAAACATCGCATCGAGCGAGCACGTACTCGGATGGAAGCCGGTCTTGTCGATCAGGATGATC
TGGACGAAGAGCATCAGGGGCTCGCGCCAGCCGAACTGTTCGCCAGGCTCAAGGCGCGCATGCCCGACGG
CGAGGATCTCGTCGTGACCCATGGCGATGCCTGCTTGCCGAATATCATGGTGGAAAATGGCCGCTTTTCT
GGATTCATCGACTGTGGCCGGCTGGGTGTGGCGGACCGCTATCAGGACATAGCGTTGGCTACCCGTGATA
TTGCTGAAGAGCTTGGCGGCGAATGGGCTGACCGCTTCCTCGTGCTTTACGGTATCGCCGCTCCCGATTC
GCAGCGCATCGCCTTCTATCGCCTTCTTGACGAGTTCTTCTGAGCGGGACTCTGGGGTTCGAAATGACCG
ACCAAGCGACGCCCAACCTGCCATCACGAGATTTCGATTCCACCGCCGCCTTCTATGAAAGGTTGGGCTT
CGGAATCGTTTTCCGGGACGCCGGCTGGATGATCCTCCAGCGCGGGGATCTCATGCTGGAGTTCTTCGCC
CACCCCAACTTGTTTATTGCAGCTTATAATGGTTACAAATAAAGCAATAGCATCACAAATTTCACAAATA
AAGCATTTTTTTCACTGCATTCTAGTTGTGGTTTGTCCAAACTCATCAATGTATCTTATCATGTCTGTAT
ACCGTCGACCTCTAGCTAGAGCTTGGCGTAATCATGGTCATAGCTGTTTCCTGTGTGAAATTGTTATCCG
CTCACAATTCCACACAACATACGAGCCGGAAGCATAAAGTGTAAAGCCTGGGGTGCCTAATGAGTGAGCT
AACTCACATTAATTGCGTTGCGCTCACTGCCCGCTTTCCAGTCGGGAAACCTGTCGTGCCAGCTGCATTA
ATGAATCGGCCAACGCGCGGGGAGAGGCGGTTTGCGTATTGGGCGCTCTTCCGCTTCCTCGCTCACTGAC
TCGCTGCGCTCGGTCGTTCGGCTGCGGCGAGCGGTATCAGCTCACTCAAAGGCGGTAATACGGTTATCCA
CAGAATCAGGGGATAACGCAGGAAAGAACATGTGAGCAAAAGGCCAGCAAAAGGCCAGGAACCGTAAAAA
GGCCGCGTTGCTGGCGTTTTTCCATAGGCTCCGCCCCCCTGACGAGCATCACAAAAATCGACGCTCAAGT
CAGAGGTGGCGAAACCCGACAGGACTATAAAGATACCAGGCGTTTCCCCCTGGAAGCTCCCTCGTGCGCT
CTCCTGTTCCGACCCTGCCGCTTACCGGATACCTGTCCGCCTTTCTCCCTTCGGGAAGCGTGGCGCTTTC
TCATAGCTCACGCTGTAGGTATCTCAGTTCGGTGTAGGTCGTTCGCTCCAAGCTGGGCTGTGTGCACGAA
CCCCCCGTTCAGCCCGACCGCTGCGCCTTATCCGGTAACTATCGTCTTGAGTCCAACCCGGTAAGACACG
ACTTATCGCCACTGGCAGCAGCCACTGGTAACAGGATTAGCAGAGCGAGGTATGTAGGCGGTGCTACAGA
GTTCTTGAAGTGGTGGCCTAACTACGGCTACACTAGAAGAACAGTATTTGGTATCTGCGCTCTGCTGAAG
CCAGTTACCTTCGGAAAAAGAGTTGGTAGCTCTTGATCCGGCAAACAAACCACCGCTGGTAGCGGTGGTT
TTTTTGTTTGCAAGCAGCAGATTACGCGCAGAAAAAAAGGATCTCAAGAAGATCCTTTGATCTTTTCTAC
GGGGTCTGACGCTCAGTGGAACGAAAACTCACGTTAAGGGATTTTGGTCATGAGATTATCAAAAAGGATC
TTCACCTAGATCCTTTTAAATTAAAAATGAAGTTTTAAATCAATCTAAAGTATATATGAGTAAACTTGGT
CTGACAGTTACCAATGCTTAATCAGTGAGGCACCTATCTCAGCGATCTGTCTATTTCGTTCATCCATAGT
TGCCTGACTCCCCGTCGTGTAGATAACTACGATACGGGAGGGCTTACCATCTGGCCCCAGTGCTGCAATG
ATACCGCGAGACCCACGCTCACCGGCTCCAGATTTATCAGCAATAAACCAGCCAGCCGGAAGGGCCGAGC
GCAGAAGTGGTCCTGCAACTTTATCCGCCTCCATCCAGTCTATTAATTGTTGCCGGGAAGCTAGAGTAAG
TAGTTCGCCAGTTAATAGTTTGCGCAACGTTGTTGCCATTGCTACAGGCATCGTGGTGTCACGCTCGTCG
TTTGGTATGGCTTCATTCAGCTCCGGTTCCCAACGATCAAGGCGAGTTACATGATCCCCCATGTTGTGCA
AAAAAGCGGTTAGCTCCTTCGGTCCTCCGATCGTTGTCAGAAGTAAGTTGGCCGCAGTGTTATCACTCAT
GGTTATGGCAGCACTGCATAATTCTCTTACTGTCATGCCATCCGTAAGATGCTTTTCTGTGACTGGTGAG
TACTCAACCAAGTCATTCTGAGAATAGTGTATGCGGCGACCGAGTTGCTCTTGCCCGGCGTCAATACGGG
ATAATACCGCGCCACATAGCAGAACTTTAAAAGTGCTCATCATTGGAAAACGTTCTTCGGGGCGAAAACT
CTCAAGGATCTTACCGCTGTTGAGATCCAGTTCGATGTAACCCACTCGTGCACCCAACTGATCTTCAGCA
TCTTTTACTTTCACCAGCGTTTCTGGGTGAGCAAAAACAGGAAGGCAAAATGCCGCAAAAAAGGGAATAA
GGGCGACACGGAAATGTTGAATACTCATACTCTTCCTTTTTCAATATTATTGAAGCATTTATCAGGGTTA
TTGTCTCATGAGCGGATACATATTTGAATGTATTTAGAAAAATAAACAAATAGGGGTTCCGCGCACATTT
CCCCGAAAAGTGCCACCTGACGTC
